>Addgene plasmid #53166 | pGEX6P1-HA-MEK5 | addgene full sequence | sequence record 460691 | Addgene Long Read Sequencing Result
TTGACAATTAATCATCGGCTCGTATAATGTGTGGAATTGTGAGCGGATAACAATTTCACACAGGAAACAG
TATTCATGTCCCCTATACTAGGTTATTGGAAAATTAAGGGCCTTGTGCAACCCACTCGACTTCTTTTGGA
ATATCTTGAAGAAAAATATGAAGAGCATTTGTATGAGCGCGATGAAGGTGATAAATGGCGAAACAAAAAG
TTTGAATTGGGTTTGGAGTTTCCCAATCTTCCTTATTATATTGATGGTGATGTTAAATTAACACAGTCTA
TGGCCATCATACGTTATATAGCTGACAAGCACAACATGTTGGGTGGTTGTCCAAAAGAGCGTGCAGAGAT
TTCAATGCTTGAAGGAGCGGTTTTGGATATTAGATACGGTGTTTCGAGAATTGCATATAGTAAAGACTTT
GAAACTCTCAAAGTTGATTTTCTTAGCAAGCTACCTGAAATGCTGAAAATGTTCGAAGATCGTTTATGTC
ATAAAACATATTTAAATGGTGATCATGTAACCCATCCTGACTTCATGTTGTATGACGCTCTTGATGTTGT
TTTATACATGGACCCAATGTGCCTGGATGCGTTCCCAAAATTAGTTTGTTTTAAAAAACGTATTGAAGCT
ATCCCACAAATTGATAAGTACTTGAAATCCAGCAAGTATATAGCATGGCCTTTGCAGGGCTGGCAAGCCA
CGTTTGGTGGTGGCGACCATCCTCCAAAATCGGATCTGGAAGTTCTGTTCCAGGGGCCCCTGGGATCCGC
CGCCACCATGTACCCATACGATGTTCCAGATTACGCTCTGTGGCTAGCCCTTGGCCCCTTTCCTGCCATG
GAGAACCAGGTGCTGGTAATTCGCATCAAGATCCCAAATAGTGGCGCGGTGGACTGGACAGTGCACTCCG
GGCCGCAGTTACTCTTCAGGGATGTGCTGGATGTGATAGGCCAGGTTCTGCCTGAAGCAACAACTACAGC
ATTTGAATATGAAGATGAAGATGGTGATCGAATTACAGTGAGAAGTGATGAGGAAATGAAGGCAATGCTG
TCATATTATTATTCCACAGTAATGGAACAGCAAGTAAATGGACAGTTAATAGAGCCTCTGCAGATATTTC
CAAGAGCCTGCAAGCCTCCTGGGGAACGGAACATACATGGCCTGAAGGTGAATACTCGGGCCGGACCCTC
TCAACACAGCAGCCCAGCAGTCTCAGATTCACTTCCAAGCAATAGCTTAAAGAAGTCTTCTGCTGAACTG
AAAAAAATACTAGCCAATGGCCAGATGAATGAACAAGACATACGATATCGGGACACTCTTGGTCATGGCA
ACGGAGGCACAGTCTACAAAGCATATCATGTCCCGAGTGGGAAAATATTAGCTGTAAAGGTCATACTACT
AGATATTACACTGGAACTTCAGAAGCAAATTATGTCTGAATTGGAAATTCTTTATAAGTGCGATTCATCA
TATATCATTGGATTTTATGGAGCATTTTTTGTAGAAAACAGGATTTCAATATGTACAGAATTCATGGATG
GGGGATCTTTGGATGTATATAGGAAAATGCCAGAACATGTCCTTGGAAGAATTGCAGTAGCAGTTGTTAA
AGGCCTTACTTATTTGTGGAGTTTAAAGATTTTACATAGAGACGTGAAGCCCTCCAATATGCTAGTAAAC
ACAAGAGGACAGGTTAAGCTGTGTGATTTTGGAGTTAGCACTCAGCTGGTGAATTCTATAGCCAAGACGT
ATGTTGGAACAAATGCTTATATGGCGCCTGAAAGGATTTCAGGGGAGCAGTATGGAATTCATTCTGATGT
CTGGAGCTTAGGAATCTCTTTTATGGAGCTTGCTCTTGGGAGGTTTCCATATCCTCAGATTCAGAAAAAC
CAGGGATCTTTAATGCCTCTCCAGCTTCTGCAGTGCATTGTTGATGAGGATTCGCCCGTCCTTCCAGTTG
GAGAGTTCTCGGAGCCATTTGTACATTTCATCACTCAGTGTATGCGAAAACAGCCAAAAGAAAGGCCAGC
ACCTGAAGAATTGATGGGCCACCCGTTCATCGTGCAGTTCAATGATGGAAATGCCGCCGTGGTGTCCATG
TGGGTGTGCCGGGCGCTGGAGGAGAGGCGGAGCCAGCAGCAGGGGCCCCCGTGAGTCGACTCGAGCGGCC
GCATCGTGACTGACTGACGATCTGCCTCGCGCGTTTCGGTGATGACGGTGAAAACCTCTGACACATGCAG
CTCCCGGAGACGGTCACAGCTTGTCTGTAAGCGGATGCCGGGAGCAGACAAGCCCGTCAGGGCGCGTCAG
CGGGTGTTGGCGGGTGTCGGGGCGCAGCCATGACCCAGTCACGTAGCGATAGCGGAGTGTATAATTCTTG
AAGACGAAAGGGCCTCGTGATACGCCTATTTTTATAGGTTAATGTCATGATAATAATGGTTTCTTAGACG
TCAGGTGGCACTTTTCGGGGAAATGTGCGCGGAACCCCTATTTGTTTATTTTTCTAAATACATTCAAATA
TGTATCCGCTCATGAGACAATAACCCTGATAAATGCTTCAATAATATTGAAAAAGGAAGAGTATGAGTAT
TCAACATTTCCGTGTCGCCCTTATTCCCTTTTTTGCGGCATTTTGCCTTCCTGTTTTTGCTCACCCAGAA
ACGCTGGTGAAAGTAAAAGATGCTGAAGATCAGTTGGGTGCACGAGTGGGTTACATCGAACTGGATCTCA
ACAGCGGTAAGATCCTTGAGAGTTTTCGCCCCGAAGAACGTTTTCCAATGATGAGCACTTTTAAAGTTCT
GCTATGTGGCGCGGTATTATCCCGTGTTGACGCCGGGCAAGAGCAACTCGGTCGCCGCATACACTATTCT
CAGAATGACTTGGTTGAGTACTCACCAGTCACAGAAAAGCATCTTACGGATGGCATGACAGTAAGAGAAT
TATGCAGTGCTGCCATAACCATGAGTGATAACACTGCGGCCAACTTACTTCTGACAACGATCGGAGGACC
GAAGGAGCTAACCGCTTTTTTGCACAACATGGGGGATCATGTAACTCGCCTTGATCGTTGGGAACCGGAG
CTGAATGAAGCCATACCAAACGACGAGCGTGACACCACGATGCCTGCAGCAATGGCAACAACGTTGCGCA
AACTATTAACTGGCGAACTACTTACTCTAGCTTCCCGGCAACAATTAATAGACTGGATGGAGGCGGATAA
AGTTGCAGGACCACTTCTGCGCTCGGCCCTTCCGGCTGGCTGGTTTATTGCTGATAAATCTGGAGCCGGT
GAGCGTGGGTCTCGCGGTATCATTGCAGCACTGGGGCCAGATGGTAAGCCCTCCCGTATCGTAGTTATCT
ACACGACGGGGAGTCAGGCAACTATGGATGAACGAAATAGACAGATCGCTGAGATAGGTGCCTCACTGAT
TAAGCATTGGTAACTGTCAGACCAAGTTTACTCATATATACTTTAGATTGATTTAAAACTTCATTTTTAA
TTTAAAAGGATCTAGGTGAAGATCCTTTTTGATAATCTCATGACCAAAATCCCTTAACGTGAGTTTTCGT
TCCACTGAGCGTCAGACCCCGTAGAAAAGATCAAAGGATCTTCTTGAGATCCTTTTTTTCTGCGCGTAAT
CTGCTGCTTGCAAACAAAAAAACCACCGCTACCAGCGGTGGTTTGTTTGCCGGATCAAGAGCTACCAACT
CTTTTTCCGAAGGTAACTGGCTTCAGCAGAGCGCAGATACCAAATACTGTCCTTCTAGTGTAGCCGTAGT
TAGGCCACCACTTCAAGAACTCTGTAGCACCGCCTACATACCTCGCTCTGCTAATCCTGTTACCAGTGGC
TGCTGCCAGTGGCGATAAGTCGTGTCTTACCGGGTTGGACTCAAGACGATAGTTACCGGATAAGGCGCAG
CGGTCGGGCTGAACGGGGGGTTCGTGCACACAGCCCAGCTTGGAGCGAACGACCTACACCGAACTGAGAT
ACCTACAGCGTGAGCTATGAGAAAGCGCCACGCTTCCCGAAGGGAGAAAGGCGGACAGGTATCCGGTAAG
CGGCAGGGTCGGAACAGGAGAGCGCACGAGGGAGCTTCCAGGGGGAAACGCCTGGTATCTTTATAGTCCT
GTCGGGTTTCGCCACCTCTGACTTGAGCGTCGATTTTTGTGATGCTCGTCAGGGGGGCGGAGCCTATGGA
AAAACGCCAGCAACGCGGCCTTTTTACGGTTCCTGGCCTTTTGCTGGCCTTTTGCTCACATGTTCTTTCC
TGCGTTATCCCCTGATTCTGTGGATAACCGTATTACCGCCTTTGAGTGAGCTGATACCGCTCGCCGCAGC
CGAACGACCGAGCGCAGCGAGTCAGTGAGCGAGGAAGCGGAAGAGCGCCTGATGCGGTATTTTCTCCTTA
CGCATCTGTGCGGTATTTCACACCGCATAAATTCCGACACCATCGAATGGCGCAAAACCTTTCGCGGTAT
GGCATGATAGCGCCCGGAAGAGAGTCAATTCAGGGTGGTGAATGTGAAACCAGTAACGTTATACGATGTC
GCAGAGTATGCCGGTGTCTCTTATCAGACCGTTTCCCGCGTGGTGAACCAGGCCAGCCACGTTTCTGCGA
AAACGCGGGAAAAAGTGGAAGCGGCGATGGCGGAGCTGAATTACATTCCCAACCGCGTGGCACAACAACT
GGCGGGCAAACAGTCGTTGCTGATTGGCGTTGCCACCTCCAGTCTGGCCCTGCACGCGCCGTCGCAAATT
GTCGCGGCGATTAAATCTCGCGCCGATCAACTGGGTGCCAGCGTGGTGGTGTCGATGGTAGAACGAAGCG
GCGTCGAAGCCTGTAAAGCGGCGGTGCACAATCTTCTCGCGCAACGCGTCAGTGGGCTGATCATTAACTA
TCCGCTGGATGACCAGGATGCCATTGCTGTGGAAGCTGCCTGCACTAATGTTCCGGCGTTATTTCTTGAT
GTCTCTGACCAGACACCCATCAACAGTATTATTTTCTCCCATGAAGACGGTACGCGACTGGGCGTGGAGC
ATCTGGTCGCATTGGGTCACCAGCAAATCGCGCTGTTAGCGGGCCCATTAAGTTCTGTCTCGGCGCGTCT
GCGTCTGGCTGGCTGGCATAAATATCTCACTCGCAATCAAATTCAGCCGATAGCGGAACGGGAAGGCGAC
TGGAGTGCCATGTCCGGTTTTCAACAAACCATGCAAATGCTGAATGAGGGCATCGTTCCCACTGCGATGC
TGGTTGCCAACGATCAGATGGCGCTGGGCGCAATGCGCGCCATTACCGAGTCCGGGCTGCGCGTTGGTGC
GGATATCTCGGTAGTGGGATACGACGATACCGAAGACAGCTCATGTTATATCCCGCCGTTAACCACCATC
AAACAGGATTTTCGCCTGCTGGGGCAAACCAGCGTGGACCGCTTGCTGCAACTCTCTCAGGGCCAGGCGG
TGAAGGGCAATCAGCTGTTGCCCGTCTCACTGGTGAAAAGAAAAACCACGCTAGCGCCCAATACGCAAAC
CGCCTCTCCCCGCGCGTTGGCCGATTCATTAATGCAGCTGGCACGACAGGTTTCCCGACTGGAAAGCGGG
CAGTGAGCGCAACGCAATTAATGTAAGTTAGCTCACTCATTAGGCACCCCAGGCTTTACACTTTATGCTT
CCGGCTCGTATGTTGTGTGGAATTGTGAGCGGATAACAATTTCACACAGGAAACAGCTATGACCATGATT
ACGGATTCACTGGCCGTCGTTTTACAACGTCGTGACTGGGAAAACCCTGGCGTTACCCAACTTAATCGCC
TTGCAGCACATCCCCCTTTCGCCAGCTGGCGTAATAGCGAAGAGGCCCGCACCGATCGCCCTTCCCAACA
GTTGCGCAGCCTGAATGGCGAATGGCGCTTTGCCTGGTTTCCGGCACCAGAAGCGGTGCCGGAAAGCTGG
CTGGAGTGCGATCTTCCTGAGGCCGATACTGTCGTCGTCCCCTCAAACTGGCAGATGCACGGTTACGATG
CGCCCATCTACACCAACGTGACCTATCCCATTACGGTCAATCCGCCGTTTGTTCCCACGGAGAATCCGAC
GGGTTGTTACTCGCTCACATTTAATGTTGATGAAAGCTGGCTACAGGAAGGCCAGACGCGAATTATTTTT
GATGGCGTTGGAATTAGCTTATCGACTGCACGGTGCACCAATGCTTCTGGCGTCAGGCAGCCATCGGAAG
CTGTGGTATGGCTGTGCAGGTCGTAAATCACTGCATAATTCGTGTCGCTCAAGGCGCACTCCCGTTCTGG
ATAATGTTTTTTGCGCCGACATCATAACGGTTCTGGCAAATATTCTGAAATGAGCTG
Features (pLannotate 1.2.2; 18 found; start..end, strand, type, name):
      1..29      +  promoter       tac promoter: strong E. coli promoter; hybrid between the trp and lac UV5 promoters
     37..53      +  protein_bind   lac operator: The lac repressor binds to the lac operator to inhibit transcription in E. coli. This inhibition can be relieved by adding lactose or isopropyl-β-D-thiogalactopyranoside (IPTG). lac repressor encoded by lacI
     76..729     +  CDS            GST26_SCHJA: Experimental evidence at protein level: Swiss-Prot protein existence level 1. GST isoenzymes appear to play a central role in the parasite detoxification system. Other functions are also suspected including a role in increasing the solubility of haematin in the parasite gut. From Schistosoma japonicum (Blood fluke).
    781..807     +  CDS            3xHA (fragment): three tandem HA epitope tags
    808..2151    +  CDS            MAP2K5: MP2K5_HUMAN - Also known as MEK5, MKK5, PRKMK5. Experimental evidence at protein level: Swiss-Prot protein existence level 1. Acts as a scaffold for the formation of a ternary MAP3K2/MAP3K3-MAP3K5-MAPK7 signaling complex. Activation of this pathway appears to play a critical role in protecting cells from stress-induced apoptosis, neuronal survival and cardiac development and angiogenesis. From Homo sapiens (Human).
   2192..2231    +  CDS            rop (fragment): Rop protein, which maintains plasmids at low copy number; rop
   2333..2373    +  misc_feature   bom (fragment): basis of mobility region from pBR322
   2478..2582    +  promoter       AmpR promoter: bla
   2583..3443    +  CDS            AmpR: β-lactamase; bla; confers resistance to ampicillin, carbenicillin, and related antibiotics
   3614..4202    +  rep_origin     ori: high-copy-number ColE1/pMB1/pBR322/pUC origin of replication
   4388..4439    -  misc_feature   bom (fragment): basis of mobility region from pBR322
   4446..4523    +  promoter       lacI promoter: lacI
   4524..5606    +  CDS            lacI: lac repressor; lacI; The lac repressor binds to the lac operator to inhibit transcription in E. coli. This inhibition can be relieved by adding lactose or isopropyl-β-D-thiogalactopyranoside (IPTG).
   5619..5640    +  protein_bind   CAP binding site: CAP binding activates transcription in the presence of cAMP. E. coli catabolite activator protein
   5655..5685    +  promoter       lac promoter: promoter for the E. coli lac operon
   5693..5709    +  protein_bind   lac operator: The lac repressor binds to the lac operator to inhibit transcription in E. coli. This inhibition can be relieved by adding lactose or isopropyl-β-D-thiogalactopyranoside (IPTG). lac repressor encoded by lacI
   5729..5902    +  CDS            lacZα: LacZα fragment of β-galactosidase; lacZ fragment
   6166..6282    -  CDS            yciV (fragment): RNAAM_ECOLI - Also known as trpH From Escherichia coli (strain K12).
