[The description below was written by a language model from this plasmid's Addgene catalogue record and pLannotate feature annotations shown in this document.]
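Description:
pGEX6P1-HA-MEK5 is a bacterial expression plasmid built on the pGEX6P1 backbone and designed to produce human MEK5 (MAP2K5, dual specificity mitogen-activated protein kinase kinase 5) in E. coli as a GST fusion. It replicates from a ColE1/pMB1-type origin, is recorded as high copy, and is selected with ampicillin through the β-lactamase gene and its own promoter. The sequenced plasmid is about 6.4 kb, consistent with the stated backbone plus an insert of roughly 1.3 kb.

Expression is driven by the tac promoter, a strong trp/lac hybrid, followed by a lac operator. The plasmid also carries lacI under its own promoter, so the repressor supplied in cis keeps transcription off until it is relieved by IPTG. The open reading frame begins with Schistosoma japonicum glutathione S-transferase from the backbone. It continues through a short linker into a 27-nt HA epitope, which the annotation software matched as a fragment of a 3xHA element and whose length fits a single HA tag. The MAP2K5 coding sequence follows, cloned between BamHI and SalI sites that both remain intact. The product is therefore GST-HA-MEK5, in which GST allows glutathione affinity purification and HA allows immunodetection. The pGEX-6P series normally places a PreScission protease site between GST and the insert, but the feature table does not annotate one.

The remaining annotated elements (bom and rop fragments, a lac promoter/lacZα segment, a yciV fragment) are backbone remnants. The MEK5 sequence was derived from an earlier retroviral MAP2K5 construct, and the depositor states that sequence discrepancies seen in quality control have no functional consequence. The record supports its use for making recombinant tagged MEK5 protein. The specific downstream assays are not stated.
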