Addgene plasmid #53166: pGEX6P1-HA-MEK5
Purpose: Expresses GST-HA tagged human MEK5 from bacterial expression vector
Depositing lab: Christopher Counter. Depositing organization: Duke University. Publication: Copper is required for oncogenic BRAF signalling and tumorigenesis. Brady DC, Crowe MS, Turski ML, Hobbs GA, Yao X, Chaikuad A, Knapp S, Xiao K, Campbell SL, Thiele DJ, Counter CM. Nature. 2014 Apr 9. doi: 10.1038/nature13180. PubMed 24717435.
Backbone
  Vector backbone: pGEX6P1
  Backbone manufacturer: GE Healthcare
  Backbone size w/o insert (bp): 4984
  Vector type: Bacterial Expression
Growth in bacteria
  Bacterial resistance: Ampicillin, 100 μg/mL
  Growth temperature: 37°C
  Growth strain: XL10 Gold
  Copy number: High Copy
Gene/Insert
  Gene/Insert name: MEK5 (alt names: Dual specificity mitogen-activated protein kinase kinase 5; MAPK/ERK kinase 5; MAPKK5)
  Species: H. sapiens (human)
  Insert size (bp): 1346
  GenBank ID: NM_145160.1
  Entrez Gene: MAP2K5 (a.k.a. HsT17454, MAPKK5, MEK5, PRKMK5)
  Tag / fusion protein: GST (N terminal on backbone); HA (N terminal on insert)
  Cloning method: Restriction Enzyme; 5′ cloning site BamHI (not destroyed); 3′ cloning site SalI (not destroyed)
  Sequencing primers: 5′ GGGCTGGCAAGCCACGTTTGGTG; 3′ CCGGGAGCTGCATGTGTCAGAGG
Resource information
  A portion of this plasmid was derived from a plasmid made by: Addgene Plasmid 20514: pWZL Neo Myr Flag MAP2K5
Terms and licenses: Academic/Nonprofit Terms; Industry Terms: Not Available to Industry
Depositor comments: The sequence discrepancies found during the QC process have no functional consequence.
How to cite: pGEX6P1-HA-MEK5 was a gift from Christopher Counter (Addgene plasmid # 53166 ; http://n2t.net/addgene:53166 ; RRID:Addgene_53166)
