>Addgene plasmid #53166 | pGEX6P1-HA-MEK5 | addgene partial sequence | sequence record 89520 | pGEX5 5'-GGGCTGGCAAGCCACGTTTGGTG-3'
CCATCCTCCAAAATCGGATCTGGAAGTTCTGTTCCAGGGGCCCCTGGGATCCGCCGCCACCATGTACCCA
TACGATGTTCCAGATTACGCTCTGTGGCTAGCCCTTGGCCCCTTTCCTGCCATGGAGAACCAGGTGCTGG
TAATTCGCATCAAGATCCCAAATAGTGGCGCGGTGGACTGGACAGTGCACTCCGGGCCGCAGTTACTCTT
CAGGGATGTGCTGGATGTGATAGGCCAGGTTCTGCCTGAAGCAACAACTACAGCATTTGAATATGAAGAT
GAAGATGGTGATCGAATTACAGTGAGAAGTGATGAGGAAATGAAGGCAATGCTGTCATATTATTATTCCA
CAGTAATGGAACAGCAAGTAAATGGACAGTTAATAGAGCCTCTGCAGATATTTCCAAGAGCCTGCAAGCC
TCCTGGGGAACGGAACATACATGGCCTGAAGGTGAATACTCGGGCCGGACCCTCTCAACACAGCAGCCCA
GCAGTCTCAGATTCACTTCCAAGCAATAGCTTAAAGAAGTCTTCTGCTGAACTGAAAAAAATACTAGCCA
ATGGCCAGATGAATGAACAAGACATACGATATCGGGACACTCTTGGTCATGGCAACGGAGGCACAGTCTA
CAAAGCATATCATGTCCCGAGTGGGAAAATATTAGCTGTAAAGGTCATACTACTAGATATTACACTGGAA
CTTCAGAAGCAAATTATGTCTGAATTGGAAATTCTTTATAAGTGCGATTCATCATATATCATTGGATTTT
ATGGAGCATTTTTTGTAGAAAACAGGATTTCAATATGTACAGAATTCATGGATGGGGGATCTTTGGATGT
ATATAGGAAAATGCCAGAACATGTCCTTGGAAGAATTGCAGTAGCAGTTGTTAAAGGCCTTACTTATTTG
TGGAGTTTAAAGATTTTACATAGAGACGTGAAGCCCTCCAATATGCTAGTAAACACAAGAGGACAGGTTA
AGCTGTGTGATTTTGGAGTTAGCACTCAGCTGGTGAATTCTATAGCCAAGACGTATGTTGGAACAAATGC
TTATATGGCGCCTGAAAGGA
