>Addgene plasmid #53166 | pGEX6P1-HA-MEK5 | addgene partial sequence | sequence record 89523 | pGEX3 5'-CCGGGAGCTGCATGTGTCAGAGG-3'
GTCATCACCGAAACGCGCGAGGCAGATCGTCAGTCAGTCACGATGCGGCCGCTCGAGTCGACTCACGGGG
GCCCCTGCTGCTGGCTCCGCCTCTCCTCCAGCGCCCGGCACACCCACATGGACACCACGGCGGCATTTCC
ATCATTGAACTGCACGATGAACGGGTGGCCCATCAATTCTTCAGGTGCTGGCCTTTCTTTTGGCTGTTTT
CGCATACACTGAGTGATGAAATGTACAAATGGCTCCGAGAACTCTCCAACTGGAAGGACGGGCGAATCCT
CATCAACAATGCACTGCAGAAGCTGGAGAGGCATTAAAGATCCCTGGTTTTTCTGAATCTGAGGATATGG
AAACCTCCCAAGAGCAAGCTCCATAAAAGAGATTCCTAAGCTCCAGACATCAGAATGAATTCCATACTGC
TCCCCTGAAATCCTTTCAGGCGCCATATAAGCATTTGTTCCAACATACGTCTTGGCTATAGAATTCACCA
GCTGAGTGCTAACTCCAAAATCACACAGCTTAACCTGTCCTCTTGTGTTTACTAGCATATTGGAGGGCTT
CACGTCTCTATGTAAAATCTTTAAACTCCACAAATAAGTAAGGCCTTTAACAACTGCTACTGCAATTCTT
CCAAGGACATGTTCTGGCATTTTCCTATATACATCCAAAGATCCCCCATCCATGAATTCTGTACATATTG
AAATCCTGTTTTCTACAAAAAATGCTCCATAAAATCCAATGATATATGATGAATCGCACTTATAAAGAAT
TTCCAATTCAGACATAATTTGCTTCTGAAGTTCCAGTGTAATATCTAGTAGTATGACCTTTACAGCTAAT
ATTTTCCCACTCGGGACATGATATGCTT
